>Addgene plasmid #196400 | pBAD_TypeIC_Cascade_cas3_invivo | addgene full sequence | sequence record 390593 | Addgene NGS Result
GTGTCAGAGGTTTTCACCGTCATCACCGAAACGCGCGAGGCAGCAGATCAATTCGCGCGCGAAGGCGAAG
CGGCATGCATAATGTGCCTGTCAAATGGACGAAGCAGGGATTCTGCAAACCCTATGCTACTCCGTCAAGC
CGTCAATTGTCTGATTCGTTACCAATTATGACAACTTGACGGCTACATCATTCACTTTTTCTTCACAACC
GGCACGGAACTCGCTCGGGCTGGCCCCGGTGCATTTTTTAAATACCCGCGAGAAATAGAGTTGATCGTCA
AAACCAACATTGCGACCGACGGTGGCGATAGGCATCCGGGTGGTGCTCAAAAGCAGCTTCGCCTGGCTGA
TACGTTGGTCCTCGCGCCAGCTTAAGACGCTAATCCCTAACTGCTGGCGGAAAAGATGTGACAGACGCGA
CGGCGACAAGCAAACATGCTGTGCGACGCTGGCGATATCAAAATTGCTGTCTGCCAGGTGATCGCTGATG
TACTGACAAGCCTCGCGTACCCGATTATCCATCGGTGGATGGAGCGACTCGTTAATCGCTTCCATGCGCC
GCAGTAACAATTGCTCAAGCAGATTTATCGCCAGCAGCTCCGAATAGCGCCCTTCCCCTTGCCCGGCGTT
AATGATTTGCCCAAACAGGTCGCTGAAATGCGGCTGGTGCGCTTCATCCGGGCGAAAGAACCCCGTATTG
GCAAATATTGACGGCCAGTTAAGCCATTCATGCCAGTAGGCGCGCGGACGAAAGTAAACCCACTGGTGAT
ACCATTCGCGAGCCTCCGGATGACGACCGTAGTGATGAATCTCTCCTGGCGGGAACAGCAAAATATCACC
CGGTCGGCAAACAAATTCTCGTCCCTGATTTTTCACCACCCCCTGACCGCGAATGGTGAGATTGAGAATA
TAACCTTTCATTCCCAGCGGTCGGTCGATAAAAAAATCGAGATAACCGTTGGCCTCAATCGGCGTTAAAC
CCGCCACCAGATGGGCATTAAACGAGTATCCCGGCAGCAGGGGATCATTTTGCGCTTCAGCCATACTTTT
CATACTCCCGCCATTCAGAGAAGAAACCAATTGTCCATATTGCATCAGACATTGCCGTCACTGCGTCTTT
TACTGGCTCTTCTCGCTAACCAAACCGGTAACCCCGCTTATTAAAAGCATTCTGTAACAAAGCGGGACCA
AAGCCATGACAAAAACGCGTAACAAAAGTGTCTATAATCACGGCAGAAAAGTCCACATTGATTATTTGCA
CGGCGTCACACTTTGCTATGCCATAGCATTTTTATCCATAAGATTAGCGGATCCTACCTGACGCTTTTTA
TCGCAACTCTCTACTGTTTCTCCATACCCGTTTTTTGGGCTAACAGGAGGAATTAACCATGGATCCGAGC
TCGAGATCTGCAGCATGACACATGGGGCTGTTAAGACATACGGCATCAGACTGCGGGTATGGGGCGACTA
CGCCTGCTTCACGCGGCCGGAGATGAAGGTGGAACGGGTGTCATACGATGTCATGCCCCCTTCCGCCGCA
CGGGGCATCCTTGAGGCCATCCACTGGAAGCCGGCCATCAGGTGGATTGTGGACAGGATTCATGTGCTGC
GGCCCATCGTCTTCGACAACGTGCGGCGCAACGAGGTCAGTTCGAAGATACCCAAGCCCAATCCGGCAAC
GGCCATGCGCGACAGGAAGCCGCTCTACTTTCTGGTCGATGACGGCAGCAACCGCCAGCAACGGGCGGCG
ACCCTGCTGCGCAACGTCGACTATGTCATCGAAGCCCACTTCGAACTGACAGACAAGGCCGGAGCGGAAG
ACAACGCGGGCAAGCATCTGGACATCTTCAGGCGTCGTGCGCGCGCCGGGCAGTCGTTCCAGCAGCCATG
CCTCGGCTGCCGCGAGTTTCCGGCGTCGTTCGAACTGCTGGAGGGGGATGTGCCGCTCTCGTGCTACGCG
GGCGAGAAGCGCGACCTTGGCTACATGCTGCTCGACATCGACTTCGAACGCGACATGACGCCGCTGTTCT
TCAAGGCCGTCATGGAAGACGGAGTGATAACGCCCCCGTCGCGCACGTCACCGGAGGTGAGGGCATGATC
CTGCAGGCATTGCATGGCTATTACCAGCGCATGAGCGCAGACCCCGATGCGGGGATGCCGCCCTACGGGA
CCAGCATGGAGAACATCTCGTTCGCGCTGGTGCTGGATGCGAAAGGGACGCTACGGGGCATCGAGGACTT
GCGGGAACAGGAAGGCAAGAAGCTGCGGCCCCGCAAGATGCTGGTTCCTATCGCGGAAAAGAAGGGGAAC
GGCATCAAACCGAACTTCCTGTGGGAGAACACCAGTTATATTCTGGGGGTGGACGCCAAGGGCAAGCAGG
AACGTACAGACAAGTGCCACGCCGCGTTCATTGCCCACATCAAGGCCTACTGTGACACTGCAGACCAAGA
CCTTGCCGCCGTTCTGCAGTTCCTTGAACACGGCGAAAAAGACCTCTCCGCTTTTCCGGTTTCGGAAGAG
GTCATCGGCTCCAATATCGTCTTTCGCATCGAGGGCGAACCGGGCTTCGTCCATGAGCGTCCGGCTGCGC
GGCAGGCTTGGGCCAACTGCCTGAACCGGCGGGAGCAAGGGCTATGTGGTCAATGCCTCATCACCGGGGA
GCGCCAGAAGCCGATTGCCCAACTCCATCCGTCGATCAAAGGCGGGCGAGACGGCGTTCGCGGTGCACAG
GCTGTTGCCTCGATAGTGTCCTTTAACAACACCGCCTTTGAATCTTACGGGAAAGAACAGTCGATCAATG
CACCCGTCAGTCAAGAAGCGGCATTCTCTTATGTCACAGCCCTGAATTACCTGCTCAACCCGTCAAATCG
ACAGAAGGTCACCATCGCTGACGCCACCGTGGTCTTCTGGGCCGAACGCAGCAGCCCGGCAGAGGACATC
TTTGCAGGCATGTTCGACCCGCCTTCCACCACGGCGAAACCGGAGTCCTCGAACGGGACGCCGCCGGAAG
ACAGTGAAGAAGGCAGCCAGCCTGACACAGCCAGAGACGACCCCCATGCCGCTGCCAGAATGCACGACCT
GCTTGTGGCCATCCGTTCCGGCAAGCGCGCCACGGACATCATGCCCGACATGGACGAGTCCGTGCGCTTC
CATGTGCTTGGCCTGTCGCCCAACGCCGCCCGCCTGTCCGTCCGCTTCTGGGAGGTCGATACCGTCGGTC
ACATGCTGGACAAGGTGGGGCGGCACTACCGTGAACTCGAGATCATTCCGCAATTCAACAACGAGCAGGA
GTTCCCGTCTCTTTCAACCCTGCTGCGGCAGACTGCCGTCTTGAACAAGACCGAGAACATCTCGCCTGTA
CTTGCAGGCGGGCTATTCAGGGCCATGCTCACCGGCGGGCCCTATCCGCAAAGCCTGTTGCCCGCCGTGC
TTGGACGCATCCGCGCCGAGCACGCCAGACCAGAAGATAAAAGCCGCTATAGGCTTGAAGTTGTGACGTA
TTATCGAGCCGCCTTGATCAAGGCGTATCTCATAAGAAACAGAAAGCTGGAGGTGCCCGTGTCTCTCGAC
CCCGCAAGAACAGACCGCCCGTACCTGCTCGGACGACTCTTCGCCGTTCTGGAAAAAGCGCAGGAAGATG
CCGTGCCCGGTGCGAACGCCACCATCAAGGACCGCTATCTGGCCTCCGCATCGGCCAATCCGGGGCAGGT
ATTCCACATGCTGCTCAAGAATGCGTCCAACCACACGGCCAAACTCCGCAAGGACCCTGAAAGAAAGGGG
TCGGCCATCCACTACGAAATCATGATGCAAGAGATTATCGACAACATCAGCGATTTTCCGGTGACCATGT
CGTCCGACGAACAAGGCCTGTTCATGATCGGCTACTACCACCAGCGCAAGGCCCTTTTCACCAAGAAGAA
CAAGGAGAACTAGCCATGACCGCCATTGCCAACAGATACGAGTTCGTGCTGCTTTTCGATGTGGAGAACG
GCAACCCCAACGGCGACCCCGACGCGGGCAACATGCCGCGCATCGACCCCGAGACCGGGCATGGTCTGGT
CACCGACGTGTGCCTGAAGCGCAAGATACGCAACCATGTGGCCCTGACAAAAGAAGGTGCCGAGCGGTTC
AATATCTATATTCAGGAAAAGGCCATTCTCAACGAAACCCACGAACGCGCCTACACGGCCTGCGACCTGA
AACCCGAACCCAAGAAACTGCCCAAGAAGGTCGAAGACGCCAAGAGGGTCACCGACTGGATGTGCACGAA
CTTCTACGACATCCGCACGTTCGGCGCCGTCATGACCACAGAGGTCAACTGCGGGCAGGTGCGCGGCCCC
GTGCAGATGGCCTTTGCCAGAAGTGTGGAACCCGTCGTGCCGCAAGAGGTGAGCATCACCCGCATGGCAG
TCACCACGAAGGCAGAGGCCGAAAAGCAGCAGGGAGACAACCGCACCATGGGTCGCAAGCACATCGTGCC
CTACGGCCTGTATGTGGCGCACGGCTTCATCTCCGCACCGCTGGCAGAGAAGACAGGCTTCTCCGATGAA
GACCTGACGCTGTTCTGGGACGCCCTCGTCAACATGTTCGAGCACGACCGTTCGGCGGCACGCGGCCTCA
TGAGCAGCCGCAAACTCATCGTCTTCAAGCACCAGAACAGGCTCGGCAACGCCCCCGCCCACAAGTTGTT
CGACCTCGTGAAGGTCAGCCGTGCAGAGGGTTCGTCCGGCCCCGCCCGGTCGTTTGCCGACTATGCGGTG
ACAGTGGGGCAGGCCCCCGAAGGCGTAGAGGTCAAAGAGATGCTGTAGGTTCGAATGGCAAACTTGGCTG
CTACTTTCGCTGAAGCATTTGGGGCCCGCGAGTGGGGAAAAGCAGCCGGCTTATTGCATGATGCTGGAAA
GGCTACAGCTCAGTTTACTCAACGTCTGGAAGGGCGTCCAGTTCGCGTCAACCACTCAATTTGCGGGGCG
CGTCTGGCCCAGGAACAGGGCTCTACCTGTGGCCTTTTACTTTCCTACGCAATTGCGGGACACCACGGGG
GGCTTCCGGATGGTGGATTACAGGACGGGCAACTGCATCACCGTTTGAAACATGAACGTCTTCCAGCCGA
CGTCTCGCCCCCAAGCGTAGATATCCGCCCTGACGTGCTGAAACCCCCGTTCACATGCCGTCCAGAGCAC
CCTGGCTTCTCCTTGAGCTTCTTCACCCGCATGTTATTTTCTTGTCTTACTGACGCGGATTTCCTTGACA
CGGAGGCGTTTTGTACACCGGAAAAAGCGTCAGCACGTAACGGCCGTTCAGCGTTAGGATTGGTCGCTCT
TCGCGATGCTCTTAACACTCATCTTGATACGGTGGAGCGCAAGGCTCTGCCCTCCCGCGTTAATGATATT
CGTAAGACAGTCCTGCATGATTGTCGTGCGCGCGCTTCCGAAACGCCGGGATTGTTCTCGCTGACCGTGC
CTACTGGCGGTGGAAAGACGTTGAGCAGCATGGCCTTTGCCCTTGATCATGCTGTCACGCACGGGCTTCG
CCGTGTTATCTACGCAATTCCCTTCACGTCAATTATCGAGCAGAATGCGAAAGTCTTTTCCGACGTATTT
GGGCAAGATAACGTTTTGGAGCATCATTGTAACTATCGCAGCAAGGACGAACCGGAAGAGCAAGGGTACG
ACAAATGGCGTGGCCTGGCAGCTGAAAACTGGGACGCGCCTGTAGTCGTGACTACCAACGTGCAATTCTT
TGAGAGTTTGTTTTCTAATCGTCCGTCCCGTTGTCGTAAACTGCACAACATCGCTCGTTCGGTAATTGTC
TTAGATGAAGCGCAGGCTATCCCCACCGAGTACTTGGAGCCATGCCTGTACGCCCTGAAGGAACTTGTGG
GACAGTATGGGTGCACCGTCGTTTTATGTACAGCGACCCAGCCAGCAGTTGATGACGCATCCCTGCCAGA
GCGTGTTCGTTTACACCACGTTCGCGAGATCATCGCGGATCCCCAACGTTTATATACGGACCTTAAACGC
ACAGAAGTAACATTGGCAGGTCGCTTAACTGATGCCGCTTTAGCCGCCCGTCTGGACGGACATGGTCAAG
TCTTATGCATTGTGGGTACAAAGCCGCAGGCTCAAGCCGTGTTCTCTCTTCTGCAAGAACGTGAGGGAGC
TTTTCACCTTAGTACAAACATGTATCCAGAGCATCGTCGCCGTGTGCTTGGAACAATTCGCCAACGTCTG
GCCGACCGCTTGCCTTGTCGCGTAGTCTCTACTAGTTTAATTGAAGCAGGGGTCGATGTGGACTTCCCTG
TCGTGTATCGTGCTATGGCAGGACTTGACTCTATCGCTCAAGCCGCGGGGCGTTGTAATCGTGAGGGGCG
TTTGCCTGAACCTGGTCAGGTCGTTGTCTATGAGCCAGAAAAACCTGCCCGCATGCCCTGGATGCAACGC
TGCGCCAGTCGTGCACAGGAAACGCTGCGCACCCTTCCTGAAGCCGATCCTCTGGGTCTGGAAGCTATCC
GTCGTTATTTTGGTCTTATCTACGATGTCCAGGAACTTGACCGTAAAGATATTTTCAAGCGCCTGCGCGG
GCAGGTAGACCGCGATATGGTATTCAAATTTCGTGAGATTGCGAATGACTTTCGCTTCATTGATGATGAA
GGAACTGCTCTGGTAATTCCGACAGGACCAGAAGTAGAGGACTTAGTACGCCGTCTGCGTGGTTGTGAGT
TCCCGCGCCCGGTTTTGCGCAAGTTGCAGCAGTATTCCGTGACAGTGCGTCATCGTGAACTGGAGAAATT
ACGTAGCGCAGGAGCAGTGGAAATGATCGGAGATGCTTATCCGGTCCTGCGCAATTTGGCAGCGTACTCG
GAGGATATGGGTTTATGTGTCGACTCCGTAGAAGTTTGGCAGCCAGAAGGTTTGGTTAGCAATAGCGCCG
TCGACCATCATCATCATCATCATTGAGTTTAAACGGTCTCCAGCTTGGCTGTTTTGGCGGATGAGAGAAG
ATTTTCAGCCTGATACAGATTAAATCAGAACGCAGAAGCGGTCTGATAAAACAGAATTTGCCTGGCGGCA
GTAGCGCGGTGGTCCCACCTGACCCCATGCCGAACTCAGAAGTGAAACGCCGTAGCGCCGATGGTAGTGT
GGGGTCTCCCCATGCGAGAGTAGGGAACTGCCAGGCATCAAATAAAACGAAAGGCTCAGTCGAAAGACTG
GGCCTTTCGTTTTATCTGTTGTTTGTCGGTGAACGCTCTCCTGAGTAGGACAAATCCGCCGGGAGCGGAT
TTGAACGTTGCGAAGCAACGGCCCGGAGGGTGGCGGGCAGGACGCCCGCCATAAACTGCCAGGCATCAAA
TTAAGCAGAAGGCCATCCTGACGGATGGCCTTTTTGCGTTTCTACAAACTCTTTTGTTTATTTTTCTAAA
TACATTCAAATATGTATCCGCTCATGAGACAATAACCCTGATAAATGCTTCAATAATATTGAAAAAGGAA
GAGTATGAGTATTCAACATTTCCGTGTCGCCCTTATTCCCTTTTTTGCGGCATTTTGCCTTCCTGTTTTT
GCTCACCCAGAAACGCTGGTGAAAGTAAAAGATGCTGAAGATCAGTTGGGTGCACGAGTGGGTTACATCG
AACTGGATCTCAACAGCGGTAAGATCCTTGAGAGTTTTCGCCCCGAAGAACGTTTTCCAATGATGAGCAC
TTTTAAAGTTCTGCTATGTGGCGCGGTATTATCCCGTGTTGACGCCGGGCAAGAGCAACTCGGTCGCCGC
ATACACTATTCTCAGAATGACTTGGTTGAGTACTCACCAGTCACAGAAAAGCATCTTACGGATGGCATGA
CAGTAAGAGAATTATGCAGTGCTGCCATAACCATGAGTGATAACACTGCGGCCAACTTACTTCTGACAAC
GATCGGAGGACCGAAGGAGCTAACCGCTTTTTTGCACAACATGGGGGATCATGTAACTCGCCTTGATCGT
TGGGAACCGGAGCTGAATGAAGCCATACCAAACGACGAGCGTGACACCACGATGCCTGTAGCAATGGCAA
CAACGTTGCGCAAACTATTAACTGGCGAACTACTTACTCTAGCTTCCCGGCAACAATTAATAGACTGGAT
GGAGGCGGATAAAGTTGCAGGACCACTTCTGCGCTCGGCCCTTCCGGCTGGCTGGTTTATTGCTGATAAA
TCTGGAGCCGGTGAGCGTGGGTCTCGCGGTATCATTGCAGCACTGGGGCCAGATGGTAAGCCCTCCCGTA
TCGTAGTTATCTACACGACGGGGAGTCAGGCAACTATGGATGAACGAAATAGACAGATCGCTGAGATAGG
TGCCTCACTGATTAAGCATTGGTAACTGTCAGACCAAGTTTACTCATATATACTTTAGATTGATTTAAAA
CTTCATTTTTAATTTAAAAGGATCTAGGTGAAGATCCTTTTTGATAATCTCATGACCAAAATCCCTTAAC
GTGAGTTTTCGTTCCACTGAGCGTCAGACCCCGTAGAAAAGATCAAAGGATCTTCTTGAGATCCTTTTTT
TCTGCGCGTAATCTGCTGCTTGCAAACAAAAAAACCACCGCTACCAGCGGTGGTTTGTTTGCCGGATCAA
GAGCTACCAACTCTTTTTCCGAAGGTAACTGGCTTCAGCAGAGCGCAGATACCAAATACTGTCCTTCTAG
TGTAGCCGTAGTTAGGCCACCACTTCAAGAACTCTGTAGCACCGCCTACATACCTCGCTCTGCTAATCCT
GTTACCAGTGGCTGCTGCCAGTGGCGATAAGTCGTGTCTTACCGGGTTGGACTCAAGACGATAGTTACCG
GATAAGGCGCAGCGGTCGGGCTGAACGGGGGGTTCGTGCACACAGCCCAGCTTGGAGCGAACGACCTACA
CCGAACTGAGATACCTACAGCGTGAGCTATGAGAAAGCGCCACGCTTCCCGAAGGGAGAAAGGCGGACAG
GTATCCGGTAAGCGGCAGGGTCGGAACAGGAGAGCGCACGAGGGAGCTTCCAGGGGGAAACGCCTGGTAT
CTTTATAGTCCTGTCGGGTTTCGCCACCTCTGACTTGAGCGTCGATTTTTGTGATGCTCGTCAGGGGGGC
GGAGCCTATGGAAAAACGCCAGCAACGCGGCCTTTTTACGGTTCCTGGCCTTTTGCTGGCCTTTTGCTCA
CATGTTCTTTCCTGCGTTATCCCCTGATTCTGTGGATAACCGTATTACCGCCTTTGAGTGAGCTGATACC
GCTCGCCGCAGCCGAACGACCGAGCGCAGCGAGTCAGTGAGCGAGGAAGCGGAAGAGCGCCTGATGCGGT
ATTTTCTCCTTACGCATCTGTGCGGTATTTCACACCGCATATGGTGCACTCTCAGTACAATCTGCTCTGA
TGCCGCATAGTTAAGCCAGTATACACTCCGCTATCGCTACGTGACTGGGTCATGGCTGCGCCCCGACACC
CGCCAACACCCGCTGACGCGCCCTGACGGGCTTGTCTGCTCCCGGCATCCGCTTACAGACAAGCTGTGAC
CGTCTCCGGGAGCTGCAT
Features (pLannotate 1.2.2; 12 found; start..end, strand, type, name):
      4..44      -  CDS            rop (fragment): Rop protein, which maintains plasmids at low copy number; rop
    166..1044    -  CDS            araC: L-arabinose regulatory protein; araC
   1071..1355    +  promoter       araBAD promoter: araBAD; promoter of the L-arabinose operon of E. coli; the araC regulatory gene is transcribed in the opposite direction (Guzman et al., 1995)
   1445..2092    +  CDS            cas5d: CAS5D_MANSM - Experimental evidence at protein level: Swiss-Prot protein existence level 1. CRISPR (clustered regularly interspaced short palindromic repeat) is an adaptive immune system that provides protection against mobile genetic elements (viruses, transposable elements and conjugative plasmids). CRISPR clusters contain spacers, sequences complementary to antecedent mobile elements, and target invading nucleic acids. CRISPR clusters are transcribed and processed into CRISPR RNA (crRNA). This protein is a sequence-specific endonuclease that cleaves pre-crRNA at G21 into mature crRNA. Does
   6936..6953    +  CDS            capTEV™ (fragment): composite tag for in vivo biotinylation, TEV protease cleavage, and 6xHis tagging
   7060..7175    +  ncRNA          5S rRNA: Accession: RF00001 - 5S ribosomal RNA
   7179..7265    +  terminator     rrnB T1 terminator: Escherichia coli rrnB; transcription terminator T1 from the E. coli rrnB gene
   7357..7384    +  terminator     rrnB T2 terminator: transcription terminator T2 from the E. coli rrnB gene
   7403..7494    +  promoter       AmpR promoter: bla
   7495..8355    +  CDS            AmpR: β-lactamase; bla; confers resistance to ampicillin, carbenicillin, and related antibiotics
   8526..9114    +  rep_origin     ori: high-copy-number ColE1/pMB1/pBR322/pUC origin of replication
   9300..9440    -  misc_feature   bom: basis of mobility region from pBR322
