[The description below was written by a language model from this plasmid's Addgene catalogue record and pLannotate feature annotations shown in this document.]
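Description:
pBAD_TypeIC_Cascade_cas3_invivo is a 9,538 bp bacterial expression plasmid built on a pBAD backbone that produces the protein components of the type I-C CRISPR Cascade-Cas3 system from Desulfovibrio vulgaris str. Hildenborough. It replicates in E. coli from a ColE1/pMB1-family origin and is catalogued as high copy. Only a short remnant of the rop gene is annotated, and a pBR322-derived bom (basis of mobility) region is also present. Selection is by ampicillin through a β-lactamase gene driven by its own promoter.

The payload consists of four genes, Cas5c, Cas8c, Cas7c and Cas3c, all listed under the araBAD promoter. The divergently transcribed araC regulator is carried on the same plasmid, so expression is induced by L-arabinose. The single annotated promoter and the rrnB T1/T2 terminators downstream of the insert region are consistent with an operon-like arrangement, although the automated feature table recognises only the first gene, labelling it by homology as a Cas5d-type pre-crRNA endonuclease, and leaves the remaining coding regions unannotated. Cas3c, the nuclease-helicase recruited to degrade target DNA, carries a C-terminal 6xHis tag. This matches the short tag fragment annotated just upstream of the terminators. The Cas8c, Cas5c and Cas7c genes were derived from an earlier deposited plasmid, and the construct was assembled by Gibson cloning.

No CRISPR array or crRNA cassette is recorded, so the guide RNA is presumably supplied from a separate construct. The stated purpose is expression of the type I-C Cascade and Cas3 proteins for in vivo assays, in connection with structural work on R-loop formation by this complex.
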