Addgene plasmid #196400: pBAD_TypeIC_Cascade_cas3_invivo
Purpose: expresses CRISPR Cascade-Cas3 Type IC proteins for in vivo assay
Depositing lab: David Taylor. Depositing organization: University of Texas at Austin. Publication: Structural snapshots of R-loop formation by a type I-C CRISPR Cascade. O'Brien RE, Bravo JPK, Ramos D, Hibshman GN, Wright JT, Taylor DW. Mol Cell. 2023 Mar 2;83(5):746-758.e5. doi: 10.1016/j.molcel.2023.01.024. Epub 2023 Feb 16. PubMed 36805026.
Backbone
  Vector backbone: pBAD
  Total vector size (bp): 9538
  Vector type: Bacterial Expression
Growth in bacteria
  Bacterial resistance: Ampicillin, 100 μg/mL
  Growth temperature: 37°C
  Growth strain: DH5alpha
  Copy number: High Copy
Gene/Insert 1
  Gene/Insert name: Cas5c
  Species: Desulfovibrio vulgaris str. Hildenborough
  Insert size (bp): 680
  GenBank ID: 2781521 YP_009170
  Promoter: araBAD
  Cloning method: Gibson Cloning
  Sequencing primers: 5′ ctctctactgtttctccat
Gene/Insert 2
  Gene/Insert name: Cas7c
  Species: Desulfovibrio vulgaris str. Hildenborough
  Insert size (bp): 873
  GenBank ID: 2781595 YP_009172.1
  Promoter: araBAD
  Cloning method: Gibson Cloning
  Sequencing primers: 5′ agaacaaggagaactagcc
Gene/Insert 3
  Gene/Insert name: Cas8c
  Species: Desulfovibrio vulgaris str. Hildenborough
  Insert size (bp): 1839
  GenBank ID: 2781582 YP_009171.1
  Promoter: araBAD
  Cloning method: Gibson Cloning
  Sequencing primers: 5′ cgtcaccggaggtgagggc
Gene/Insert 4
  Gene/Insert name: Cas3c
  Species: Desulfovibrio vulgaris str. Hildenborough
  Insert size (bp): 2106
  GenBank ID: GenBank: AAS94335.1
  Promoter: araBAD
  Tag / fusion protein: 6xHis (C terminal on insert)
  Cloning method: Gibson Cloning
  Sequencing primers: 5′ agagatgctgtaggttcga
Resource information
  A portion of this plasmid was derived from a plasmid made by: Cas8c/Cas5c/Cas7c were cloned from addgene plasmid #81185
Terms and licenses: Academic/Nonprofit Terms; Industry Terms: Not Available to Industry
How to cite: pBAD_TypeIC_Cascade_cas3_invivo was a gift from David Taylor (Addgene plasmid # 196400 ; http://n2t.net/addgene:196400 ; RRID:Addgene_196400)
